Addgene plasmid #68457: TOPO pTRE
Purpose: TOPO construct expressing pTRE for generation of GMAP-compatible promoter
Depositing lab: Tyler Jacks. Depositing organization: Massachusetts Institute of Technology. Publication: A Modular Assembly Platform for Rapid Generation of DNA Constructs. Akama-Garren EH, Joshi NS, Tammela T, Chang GP, Wagner BL, Lee DY, Rideout Iii WM, Papagiannakopoulos T, Xue W, Jacks T. Sci Rep. 2016 Feb 18;6:16836. doi: 10.1038/srep16836. PubMed 26887506.
Backbone
  Vector backbone: TOPO 1-4
  Backbone size w/o insert (bp): 3519
  Vector type: Bacterial Expression ; GMAP
Growth in bacteria
  Bacterial resistance: Kanamycin, 50 μg/mL
  Growth temperature: 37°C
  Growth strain: Stbl3
  Copy number: Unknown
Gene/Insert
  Gene/Insert name: Tetracycline Response Element Promoter (alt name: pTRE)
  Insert size (bp): 351
  Promoter: Plac
  Cloning method: Gibson Cloning
  Sequencing primers: 5′ GATCAGTGTGAGGGAGTGTAAAGCTGGTTT; 3′ CCGCTTAAGCTGTAGCGCTAATGTCGGGTC
Terms and licenses: Academic/Nonprofit Terms; Industry Terms: Not Available to Industry
How to cite: TOPO pTRE was a gift from Tyler Jacks (Addgene plasmid # 68457 ; http://n2t.net/addgene:68457 ; RRID:Addgene_68457)
