[The description below was written by a language model from this plasmid's Addgene catalogue record and pLannotate feature annotations shown in this document.]
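Description:
TOPO pTRE is a small bacterial cloning plasmid (about 3.9 kb in the full sequence record) that serves as a part donor in the GMAP modular assembly system. It carries a tetracycline response element promoter as a ready-made, GMAP-compatible promoter module. The backbone is listed as "TOPO 1-4" (about 3.5 kb without insert), and its features match a TOPO-type cloning vector. It has a high-copy ColE1/pUC-type origin of replication and a Tn5-derived NeoR/KanR gene, which provides the kanamycin selection named in the record. A BleoR (Sh ble) cassette downstream of an AmpR promoter fragment could also confer Zeocin resistance. Around the cloning site are the lac promoter, lac operator and CAP binding site, flanking SP6 and T7 phage promoters, and fragments of lacZα and ccdB. These last two are remnants of the vector's original lacZα–ccdB counter-selection cassette.

The insert is recorded as 351 bp and was introduced by Gibson cloning. It is annotated as the "tight" TRE promoter (PTight), which consists of seven tet operator repeats followed by a minimal CMV promoter. In mammalian cells this element is nearly silent on its own and is switched on when a tetracycline-controlled transactivator (tTA or rtTA) binds, giving doxycycline-regulated transcription of a downstream gene. The catalogue lists Plac as the promoter, but that is simply the vector's upstream lac promoter, and the TRE is a regulatory DNA part rather than an expressed product. No gene is placed downstream of the TRE here. The plasmid is intended as a storage and amplification template from which the promoter module is taken for assembly with other GMAP parts into larger expression constructs.
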