Features (pLannotate 1.2.2; 15 found; start..end, strand, type, name):
      2..94      +  CDS            lacI (fragment): lac repressor; lacI; The lac repressor binds to the lac operator to inhibit transcription in E. coli. This inhibition can be relieved by adding lactose or isopropyl-β-D-thiogalactopyranoside (IPTG).
    107..128     +  protein_bind   CAP binding site: CAP binding activates transcription in the presence of cAMP. E. coli catabolite activator protein
    143..173     +  promoter       lac promoter: promoter for the E. coli lac operon
    181..197     +  protein_bind   lac operator: The lac repressor binds to the lac operator to inhibit transcription in E. coli. This inhibition can be relieved by adding lactose or isopropyl-β-D-thiogalactopyranoside (IPTG). lac repressor encoded by lacI
    239..257     +  promoter       SP6 promoter: promoter for bacteriophage SP6 RNA polymerase
    343..657     +  promoter       tight TRE promoter: Tet-responsive promoter PTight, consisting of seven tet operator sequences followed by the minimal CMV promoter
    800..818     -  promoter       T7 promoter: promoter for bacteriophage T7 RNA polymerase
    821..968     +  CDS            lacZα (fragment): LacZα fragment of β-galactosidase; lacZ fragment
    978..1281    +  CDS            ccdB (fragment): CcdB, a bacterial toxin that poisons DNA gyrase; ccdB; Plasmids containing the ccdB gene cannot be propagated in standard E. coli strains.
   1329..1598    +  CDS            tnpA (fragment): TN5P_ECOLX - Also known as tnp. Experimental evidence at protein level: Swiss-Prot protein existence level 1. Mediates transposition of transposon Tn5 by a 'cut and paste' mechanism. First, the monomeric transposase binds the 19 bp inverted DNA repeats flanking the transposon. Then, dimerization of the DNA- bound transposase creates a synaptic DNA complex. After nicking of the first DNA strand, excision of the transposon proceeds through a series of intermediates. The transposase then mediates the insertion of the transposon at a new site by strand transfer. The activity of the wild- type tran
   1630..2424    +  CDS            NeoR/KanR: aminoglycoside phosphotransferase from Tn5; aph(3')-II (or nptII); confers resistance to neomycin, kanamycin, and G418 (Geneticin®)
   2445..2496    -  misc_feature   bom (fragment): basis of mobility region from pBR322
   2523..2611    +  promoter       AmpR promoter (fragment): bla
   2631..3005    +  CDS            BleoR: antibiotic-binding protein; Sh ble from Streptoalloteichus hindustanus; confers resistance to bleomycin, phleomycin, and Zeocin™
   3143..3731    +  rep_origin     ori: high-copy-number ColE1/pMB1/pBR322/pUC origin of replication
>Addgene plasmid #68457 | TOPO pTRE | depositor full sequence | sequence record 128098 | Full plasmid sequence
AGCGCCCAATACGCAAACCGCCTCTCCCCGCGCGTTGGCCGATTCATTAATGCAGCTGGCACGACAGGTT
TCCCGACTGGAAAGCGGGCAGTGAGCGCAACGCAATTAATGTGAGTTAGCTCACTCATTAGGCACCCCAG
GCTTTACACTTTATGCTTCCGGCTCGTATGTTGTGTGGAATTGTGAGCGGATAACAATTTCACACAGGAA
ACAGCTATGACCATGATTACGCCAAGCTATTTAGGTGACACTATAGAATACTCAAGCTATGCATCAAGCT
TGGTACCGAGCTCGGATCAGTGTGAGGGAGTGTAAAGCTGGTTTCGACGGTTTCGATATGTCGAGTTTAC
TCCCTATCAGTGATAGAGAACGTATGTCGAGTTTACTCCCTATCAGTGATAGAGAACGATGTCGAGTTTA
CTCCCTATCAGTGATAGAGAACGTATGTCGAGTTTACTCCCTATCAGTGATAGAGAACGTATGTCGAGTT
TACTCCCTATCAGTGATAGAGAACGTATGTCGAGTTTATCCCTATCAGTGATAGAGAACGTATGTCGAGT
TTACTCCCTATCAGTGATAGAGAACGTATGTCGAGGTAGGCGTGTACGGTGGGAGGCCTATATAAGCAGA
GCTCGTTTAGTGAACCGTCAGATCGCCTGGAGAATACGTAAGTCAGACCCGACATTAGCGCTACAGCTTA
AGCGGGATCCACTAGTAACGGCCGCCAGTGTGCTGGAATTCTGCAGATATCCATCACACTGGCGGCCGCT
CGAGCATGCATCTAGAGGGCCCAATTCGCCCTATAGTGAGTCGTATTACAATTCACTGGCCGTCGTTTTA
CAACGTCGTGACTGGGAAAACCCTGGCGTTACCCAACTTAATCGCCTTGCAGCACATCCCCCTTTCGCCA
GCTGGCGTAATAGCGAAGAGGCCCGCACCGATCGCCCTTCCCAACAGTTGCGCAGCCTATACGTACGGCA
GTTTAAGGTTTACACCTATAAAAGAGAGAGCCGTTATCGTCTGTTTGTGGATGTACAGAGTGATATTATT
GACACGCCGGGGCGACGGATGGTGATCCCCCTGGCCAGTGCACGTCTGCTGTCAGATAAAGTCTCCCGTG
AACTTTACCCGGTGGTGCATATCGGGGATGAAAGCTGGCGCATGATGACCACCGATATGGCCAGTGTGCC
GGTCTCCGTTATCGGGGAAGAAGTGGCTGATCTCAGCCACCGCGAAAATGACATCAAAAACGCCATTAAC
CTGATGTTCTGGGGAATATAAATGTCAGGCATGAGATTATCAAAAAGGATCTTCACCTAGATCCTTTTCA
CGTAGAAAGCCAGTCCGCAGAAACGGTGCTGACCCCGGATGAATGTCAGCTACTGGGCTATCTGGACAAG
GGAAAACGCAAGCGCAAAGAGAAAGCAGGTAGCTTGCAGTGGGCTTACATGGCGATAGCTAGACTGGGCG
GTTTTATGGACAGCAAGCGAACCGGAATTGCCAGCTGGGGCGCCCTCTGGTAAGGTTGGGAAGCCCTGCA
AAGTAAACTGGATGGCTTTCTTGCCGCCAAGGATCTGATGGCGCAGGGGATCAAGCTCTGATCAAGAGAC
AGGATGAGGATCGTTTCGCATGATTGAACAAGATGGATTGCACGCAGGTTCTCCGGCCGCTTGGGTGGAG
AGGCTATTCGGCTATGACTGGGCACAACAGACAATCGGCTGCTCTGATGCCGCCGTGTTCCGGCTGTCAG
CGCAGGGGCGCCCGGTTCTTTTTGTCAAGACCGACCTGTCCGGTGCCCTGAATGAACTGCAAGACGAGGC
AGCGCGGCTATCGTGGCTGGCCACGACGGGCGTTCCTTGCGCAGCTGTGCTCGACGTTGTCACTGAAGCG
GGAAGGGACTGGCTGCTATTGGGCGAAGTGCCGGGGCAGGATCTCCTGTCATCTCACCTTGCTCCTGCCG
AGAAAGTATCCATCATGGCTGATGCAATGCGGCGGCTGCATACGCTTGATCCGGCTACCTGCCCATTCGA
CCACCAAGCGAAACATCGCATCGAGCGAGCACGTACTCGGATGGAAGCCGGTCTTGTCGATCAGGATGAT
CTGGACGAAGAGCATCAGGGGCTCGCGCCAGCCGAACTGTTCGCCAGGCTCAAGGCGAGCATGCCCGACG
GCGAGGATCTCGTCGTGACCCATGGCGATGCCTGCTTGCCGAATATCATGGTGGAAAATGGCCGCTTTTC
TGGATTCATCGACTGTGGCCGGCTGGGTGTGGCGGACCGCTATCAGGACATAGCGTTGGCTACCCGTGAT
ATTGCTGAAGAGCTTGGCGGCGAATGGGCTGACCGCTTCCTCGTGCTTTACGGTATCGCCGCTCCCGATT
CGCAGCGCATCGCCTTCTATCGCCTTCTTGACGAGTTCTTCTGAATTATTAACGCTTACAATTTCCTGAT
GCGGTATTTTCTCCTTACGCATCTGTGCGGTATTTCACACCGCATACAGGTGGCACTTTTCGGGGAAATG
TGCGCGGAACCCCTATTTGTTTATTTTTCTAAATACATTCAAATATGTATCCGCTCATGAGACAATAACC
CTGATAAATGCTTCAATAATAGCACGTGAGGAGGGCCACCATGGCCAAGTTGACCAGTGCCGTTCCGGTG
CTCACCGCGCGCGACGTCGCCGGAGCGGTCGAGTTCTGGACCGACCGGCTCGGGTTCTCCCGGGACTTCG
TGGAGGACGACTTCGCCGGTGTGGTCCGGGACGACGTGACCCTGTTCATCAGCGCGGTCCAGGACCAGGT
GGTGCCGGACAACACCCTGGCCTGGGTGTGGGTGCGCGGCCTGGACGAGCTGTACGCCGAGTGGTCGGAG
GTCGTGTCCACGAACTTCCGGGACGCCTCCGGGCCGGCCATGACCGAGATCGGCGAGCAGCCGTGGGGGC
GGGAGTTCGCCCTGCGCGACCCGGCCGGCAACTGCGTGCACTTCGTGGCCGAGGAGCAGGACTGACACGT
GCTAAAACTTCATTTTTAATTTAAAAGGATCTAGGTGAAGATCCTTTTTGATAATCTCATGACCAAAATC
CCTTAACGTGAGTTTTCGTTCCACTGAGCGTCAGACCCCGTAGAAAAGATCAAAGGATCTTCTTGAGATC
CTTTTTTTCTGCGCGTAATCTGCTGCTTGCAAACAAAAAAACCACCGCTACCAGCGGTGGTTTGTTTGCC
GGATCAAGAGCTACCAACTCTTTTTCCGAAGGTAACTGGCTTCAGCAGAGCGCAGATACCAAATACTGTC
CTTCTAGTGTAGCCGTAGTTAGGCCACCACTTCAAGAACTCTGTAGCACCGCCTACATACCTCGCTCTGC
TAATCCTGTTACCAGTGGCTGCTGCCAGTGGCGATAAGTCGTGTCTTACCGGGTTGGACTCAAGACGATA
GTTACCGGATAAGGCGCAGCGGTCGGGCTGAACGGGGGGTTCGTGCACACAGCCCAGCTTGGAGCGAACG
ACCTACACCGAACTGAGATACCTACAGCGTGAGCTATGAGAAAGCGCCACGCTTCCCGAAGGGAGAAAGG
CGGACAGGTATCCGGTAAGCGGCAGGGTCGGAACAGGAGAGCGCACGAGGGAGCTTCCAGGGGGAAACGC
CTGGTATCTTTATAGTCCTGTCGGGTTTCGCCACCTCTGACTTGAGCGTCGATTTTTGTGATGCTCGTCA
GGGGGGCGGAGCCTATGGAAAAACGCCAGCAACGCGGCCTTTTTACGGTTCCTGGCCTTTTGCTGGCCTT
TTGCTCACATGTTCTTTCCTGCGTTATCCCCTGATTCTGTGGATAACCGTATTACCGCCTTTGAGTGAGC
TGATACCGCTCGCCGCAGCCGAACGACCGAGCGCAGCGAGTCAGTGAGCGAGGAAGCGGAAG
