>Addgene plasmid #68457 | TOPO pTRE | addgene partial sequence | sequence record 123247 | pBR322ori-F 5'-GGGAAACGCCTGGTATCTTT-3'
TCTGACTTGAGCGTCGATTTTTGTGATGCTCGTCAGGGGGGCGGAGCCTATGGAAAAACGCCAGCAACGC
GGCCTTTTTACGGTTCCTGGCCTTTTGCTGGCCTTTTGCTCACATGTTCTTTCCTGCGTTATCCCCTGAT
TCTGTGGATAACCGTATTACCGCCTTTGAGTGAGCTGATACCGCTCGCCGCAGCCGAACGACCGAGCGCA
GCGAGTCAGTGAGCGAGGAAGCGGAAGAGCGCCCAATACGCAAACCGCCTCTCCCCGCGCGTTGGCCGAT
TCATTAATGCAGCTGGCACGACAGGTTTCCCGACTGGAAAGCGGGCAGTGAGCGCAACGCAATTAATGTG
AGTTAGCTCACTCATTAGGCACCCCAGGCTTTACACTTTATGCTTCCGGCTCGTATGTTGTGTGGAATTG
TGAGCGGATAACAATTTCACACAGGAAACAGCTATGACCATGATTACGCCAAGCTATTTAGGTGACACTA
TAGAATACTCAAGCTATGCATCAAGCTTGGTACCGAGCTCGGATCAGTGTGAGGGAGTGTAAAGCTGGTT
TCGACGGTTTCGATATGTCGAGTTTACTCCCTATCAGTGATAGAGAACGTATGTCGAGTTTACTCCCTAT
CAGTGATAGAGAACGATGTCGAGTTTACTCCCTATCAGTGATAGAGAACGTATGTCGAGTTTACTCCCTA
TCAGTGATAGAGAACGTATGTCGAGTTTACTCCCTATCAGTGATAGAGAACGTATGTCGAGTTTATCCCT
ATCAGTGATAGAGAACGTATGTCGAGTTTACTCCCTATCAGTGATAGAGAACGTATGTCGAGGTAGGCGT
GTACGGTGGGAGGCCTATATAAGCAGAGCTCGTTTAGTGAACCGTCAGATCGCCTGGAGAATACGTAAGT
CAGACCCGACATTAGCGCTACAGCTTAAGCGGGATCCACTA
