>Addgene plasmid #68457 | TOPO pTRE | addgene partial sequence | sequence record 123252 | Neo-R 5'-GCCCAGTCATAGCCGAATAG-3'
ACCTGCGTGCAATCCATCTTGTTCAATCATGCGAAACGATCCTCATCCTGTCTCTTGATCAGAGCTTGAT
CCCCTGCGCCATCAGATCCTTGGCGGCAAGAAAGCCATCCAGTTTACTTTGCAGGGCTTCCCAACCTTAC
CAGAGGGCGCCCCAGCTGGCAATTCCGGTTCGCTTGCTGTCCATAAAACCGCCCAGTCTAGCTATCGCCA
TGTAAGCCCACTGCAAGCTACCTGCTTTCTCTTTGCGCTTGCGTTTTCCCTTGTCCAGATAGCCCAGTAG
CTGACATTCATCCGGGGTCAGCACCGTTTCTGCGGACTGGCTTTCTACGTGAAAAGGATCTAGGTGAAGA
TCCTTTTTGATAATCTCATGCCTGACATTTATATTCCCCAGAACATCAGGTTAATGGCGTTTTTGATGTC
ATTTTCGCGGTGGCTGAGATCAGCCACTTCTTCCCCGATAACGGAGACCGGCACACTGGCCATATCGGTG
GTCATCATGCGCCAGCTTTCATCCCCGATATGCACCACCGGGTAAAGTTCACGGGAGACTTTATCTGACA
GCAGACGTGCACTGGCCAGGGGGATCACCATCCGTCGCCCCGGCGTGTCAATAATATCACTCTGTACATC
CACAAACAGACGATAACGGCTCTCTCTTTTATAGGTGTAAACCTTAAACTGCCGTACGTATAGGCTGCGC
AACTGTTGGGAAGGGCGATCGGTGCGGGCCTCTTCGCTATTACGCCAGCTGGCGAAAGGGGGATGTGCTG
CAAGGCGATTAAGTTGGGTAACGCCAGGGTTTTCCCAGTCACGACGTTGTAAAACGACGGCCAGTGAATT
GTAATACGACTCACTATAGGGCGAATTGGGCCCTCTAGATGCATGCTCGAGCGGCCGCCAGTGTGATGGA
TATCTGCAGAATTCCAGCACACTGGCGGCCGTTACTAGTGGATCC
